>Addgene plasmid #43389 | II-GGGG | depositor partial sequence | sequence record 58654 | II-GGGG sequence 426 bps
CGTCTCGCTTAACCCCAGAGCAGGTCGTGGCAATCGCGAGCAATAACGGCGGAAAACAGGCTTTGGAAAC
GGTGCAGAGGCTCCTTCCAGTGCTGTGCCAAGCGCACGGACTCACCCCAGAGCAGGTCGTGGCAATCGCG
AGCAATAACGGCGGAAAACAGGCTTTGGAAACGGTGCAGAGGCTCCTTCCAGTGCTGTGCCAAGCGCACG
GCCTCACCCCAGAGCAGGTCGTGGCAATCGCGAGCAATAACGGCGGAAAACAGGCTTTGGAAACGGTGCA
GAGGCTCCTTCCAGTGCTGTGCCAAGCGCACGGATTAACCCCAGAGCAGGTCGTGGCAATCGCGAGCAAT
AACGGCGGAAAACAGGCTTTGGAAACGGTGCAGAGGCTCCTTCCAGTGCTGTGCCAAGCGCACGGGCTCA
GAGACG
