>Addgene plasmid #43389 | II-GGGG | addgene partial sequence | sequence record 61299 | M13-F20 5'-TGTAAAACGACGGCCAGT-3'
CTATAGGGCGAATTGGGCCCTCTAGATGCATGCTCGAGCGGCCGCCAGTGTGATGGATATCTGCAGAATT
CGCCCTTAGTATCTTTCCTGTGCCCACGTCTCTGAGCCCGTGCGCTTGGCACAGCACTGGAAGGAGCCTC
TGCACCGTTTCCAAAGCCTGTTTTCCGCCGTTATTGCTCGCGATTGCCACGACCTGCTCTGGGGTTAATC
CGTGCGCTTGGCACAGCACTGGAAGGAGCCTCTGCACCGTTTCCAAAGCCTGTTTTCCGCCGTTATTGCT
CGCGATTGCCACGACCTGCTCTGGGGTGAGGCCGTGCGCTTGGCACAGCACTGGAAGGAGCCTCTGCACC
GTTTCCAAAGCCTGTTTTCCGCCGTTATTGCTCGCGATTGCCACGACCTGCTCTGGGGTGAGTCCGTGCG
CTTGGCACAGCACTGGAAGGAGCCTCTGCACCGTTTCCAAAGCCTGTTTTCCGCCGTTATTGCTCGCGAT
TGCCACGACCTGCTCTGGGGTTAAGCGAGACGCGCTAGGACGGCATCTATATAAGGGCGAATTCCAGCAC
ACTGGCGGCCGTTACTAGTGGATCCGAGCTCGGTACCAAGCTTGGCGTAATCATGGTCATAGCTGTTTCC
TGTGTGAAATTGTTATCCGCTCACAATTCCACACAACATACGAGCCGGAAGCATAAAGTGTAAAGCCTGG
GGTGCCTAATGAGTGAGCTAACTCACATTAATTGCGTTGCGCTCACTGCCCGCTTTCCAGTCGGGAAACC
TGTCGTGCCAGCTGCATTAATGAATCGGCCAACGCGCGGGGAGAGGCGGTTTGCGTATTGGGCGCTCTTC
CGCTTCCTCGCTCACTGACTCGCTGCGCTCGGTCGTTCGGCTGCGGCGAGCGGTATCAGCTCACTCA
