[The description below was written by a language model from this plasmid's Addgene catalogue record.]
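Description:
II-GGGG is a bacterial cloning plasmid built on the commercial pCRII-TOPO backbone (about 4 kb without insert), into which a 426 bp synthetic fragment was placed by TOPO cloning. It is maintained at high copy number in E. coli and carries both ampicillin and kanamycin resistance, the dual-marker arrangement characteristic of this backbone. The insert lies between the T7 and M13-reverse primer sites that are listed for sequencing. The vector is intended purely for storage and propagation of the fragment; the record lists no mammalian promoter, reporter or expression element, and no feature table was supplied, so the finer layout of the backbone cannot be confirmed here.

The record identifies the insert only by its name and as synthetic, but it links the plasmid to a TALEN genome-editing system developed for generating human stem cell-based disease models. In that context, the name most plausibly denotes a pre-assembled module of four TAL effector repeats, each specifying guanine, occupying the second position (II) in a hierarchical assembly scheme. The 426 bp size is compatible with roughly four repeats of about 100 bp plus flanking junctions. This reading is an inference from the name, size and associated publication rather than something stated explicitly, and the record does not state the repeat-variable residues used to recognise guanine or the restriction sites used for assembly. Plasmids of this type serve as library components: the repeat block is excised or amplified and joined with other position-specific blocks to build a full DNA-binding array, which is then fused to a nuclease domain in a separate expression vector.
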