Addgene plasmid #43389: II-GGGG
Depositing lab: Chad Cowan & Kiran Musunuru. Depositing organization: Harvard University. Publication: A TALEN Genome-Editing System for Generating Human Stem Cell-Based Disease Models. Ding Q, Lee YK, Schaefer EA, Peters DT, Veres A, Kim K, Kuperwasser N, Motola DL, Meissner TB, Hendriks WT, Trevisan M, Gupta RM, Moisan A, Banks E, Friesen M, Schinzel RT, Xia F, Tang A, Xia Y, Figueroa E, Wann A, Ahfeldt T, Daheron L, Zhang F, Rubin LL, Peng LF, Chung RT, Musunuru K, Cowan CA. Cell Stem Cell. 2012 Dec 12. pii: S1934-5909(12)00645-5. doi: 10.1016/j.stem.2012.11.011. PubMed 23246482.
Backbone
  Vector backbone: pCRII-TOPO
  Backbone manufacturer: Invitrogen
  Backbone size w/o insert (bp): 3973
  Vector type: Bacterial Cloning
Growth in bacteria
  Bacterial resistance: Ampicillin and Kanamycin, 100 & 50 μg/mL
  Growth temperature: 37°C
  Growth strain: Top10
  Copy number: High Copy
Gene/Insert
  Gene/Insert name: II-GGGG
  Species: Synthetic
  Insert size (bp): 426
  Cloning method: TOPO Cloning
  Sequencing primers: 5′ T7; 3′ M13-rev
Terms and licenses: Academic/Nonprofit Terms; Industry Terms: Not Available to Industry
How to cite: II-GGGG was a gift from Chad Cowan & Kiran Musunuru (Addgene plasmid # 43389 ; http://n2t.net/addgene:43389 ; RRID:Addgene_43389)
